Addgene plasmid #19498: pcDNA5/FRT/TO GFP DNAJB3
Depositing lab: Harm Kampinga. Depositing organization: University Medical Center Groningen. Publication: Computational analysis of the human HSPH/HSPA/DNAJ family and cloning of a human HSPH/HSPA/DNAJ expression library. Hageman J, Kampinga HH. Cell Stress Chaperones. 2009 Jan;14(1):1-21. doi: 10.1007/s12192-008-0060-2. Epub 2008 Aug 7. PubMed 18686016.
Backbone
  Vector backbone: pcDNA5/FRT/TO
  Backbone manufacturer: Invitrogen
  Backbone size w/o insert (bp): 5137
  Vector type: Mammalian Expression
  Selectable markers: Hygromycin
Growth in bacteria
  Bacterial resistance: Ampicillin, 100 μg/mL
  Growth temperature: 37°C
  Growth strain: DH5alpha
  Copy number: High Copy
Gene/Insert
  Gene/Insert name: DNAJB3 (alt name: HSJ1, HSPF3, DNAJB10)
  Species: M. musculus (mouse)
  Insert size (bp): 1454
  Tag / fusion protein: GFP (N terminal on backbone)
  Cloning method: Restriction Enzyme; 5′ cloning site BamHI (not destroyed); 3′ cloning site NotI (not destroyed)
  Sequencing primers: 5′ LNCX; 3′ BGH-rev
Terms and licenses: Academic/Nonprofit Terms; Industry Terms: Not Available to Industry
Depositor comments: Part of the HSP40 gene family Disclaimer: For cloning the various HSP genes, the Stratagene reference RNA for cDNA synthesis was used and genes were amplified from this mixture that originates from 10 different cell lines from different somatic origin and ultimately coming from 10 different individuals. This strategy was used to maximize the chance for the presence of individual HSP transcripts. Users must be aware that this mixture thus represents 20 complete haploid genomes, meaning that for each individual gene there might be polymorphisms that could potentially have functional consequences. The library was sequence verified only for the presence of the correct gene.
How to cite: pcDNA5/FRT/TO GFP DNAJB3 was a gift from Harm Kampinga (Addgene plasmid # 19498 ; http://n2t.net/addgene:19498 ; RRID:Addgene_19498)
