[The description below was written by a language model from this plasmid's Addgene catalogue record and pLannotate feature annotations shown in this document.]
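Description:
pcDNA5/FRT/TO GFP DNAJB3 is a mammalian expression plasmid built on the Invitrogen pcDNA5/FRT/TO backbone. It is designed for tetracycline-regulated expression and for FLP-mediated integration into host cell lines that carry a genomic FRT site. In E. coli it is maintained at high copy through a ColE1/pUC-type origin and selected with ampicillin via the bla gene. The feature table also shows short remnants of f1 ori, lac and bom sequences from the backbone.

The expression cassette uses the human CMV immediate-early enhancer and promoter, followed by short elements annotated as tet operator-containing fragments. These correspond to the tandem TetO sites of the "TO" design, which keep transcription off in cells expressing the Tet repressor until tetracycline or doxycycline is added. Downstream lies an EGFP coding sequence followed closely by the Dnajb3 open reading frame, consistent with an N-terminal GFP fusion, and the cassette ends in the bovine growth hormone polyadenylation signal. The insert was cloned between BamHI and NotI sites.

A single FRT site sits directly upstream of a hygromycin resistance gene with no full promoter of its own and an SV40 poly(A) signal. Hygromycin resistance is therefore expected only after correct FLP recombination places the gene behind a promoter in the host locus.

DNAJB3 belongs to the HSP40/DNAJ co-chaperone family, and the plasmid is part of an HSPH/HSPA/DNAJ expression library. The catalogue and the annotation both identify the insert as mouse, although the publication title describes a human library. The listed alternative names also differ from those in the annotation. The depositor states that clones were verified only for the presence of the correct gene, so polymorphisms may be present.
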