Features (pLannotate 1.2.2; 22 found; start..end, strand, type, name):
     12..728     +  CDS            EGFP: EGFP is a basic (constitutively fluorescent) green fluorescent protein published in 1996, derived from Aequorea victoria. It is reported to be a rapidly-maturing weak dimer with moderate acid sensitivity.
    738..1463    +  CDS            Dnajb3: DNJB3_MOUSE - Also known as Hsj3, Msj1. Experimental evidence at transcript level: Swiss-Prot protein existence level 2. May operate as a co-chaperone of the male germ cell- and haploid stage-specific Hsp70 proteins. From Mus musculus (Mouse).
   1517..1741    +  polyA_signal   bGH poly(A) signal: bovine growth hormone polyadenylation signal
   1745..1766    +  promoter       SV40 promoter (fragment): SV40 enhancer and early promoter
   1787..2020    +  rep_origin     f1 ori (fragment) (sequence partly withheld): f1 bacteriophage origin of replication; arrow indicates direction of (+) strand synthesis
   2025..2072    +  protein_bind   FRT: FLP-mediated recombination occurs in the 8-bp core sequence TCTAGAAA (Turan and Bode, 2011). FLP recombinase from the Saccharomyces cerevisiae 2μ plasmid
   2080..3102    +  CDS            HygR: aminoglycoside phosphotransferase from E. coli; aph(4)-Ia; confers resistance to hygromycin
   3112..3237    +  CDS            ble (fragment): BLE_KLEPN - Experimental evidence at protein level: Swiss-Prot protein existence level 1. Binding protein with a strong affinity to the bleomycin family of antibiotics. Binds to CL990; an antimitotic-antibiotic compound. From Klebsiella pneumoniae.
   3232..3353    +  polyA_signal   SV40 poly(A) signal: SV40 polyadenylation signal
   3426..3442    -  protein_bind   lac operator: The lac repressor binds to the lac operator to inhibit transcription in E. coli. This inhibition can be relieved by adding lactose or isopropyl-β-D-thiogalactopyranoside (IPTG). lac repressor encoded by lacI
   3450..3480    -  promoter       lac promoter: promoter for the E. coli lac operon
   3495..3516    -  protein_bind   CAP binding site: CAP binding activates transcription in the presence of cAMP. E. coli catabolite activator protein
   3529..3621    -  CDS            lacI (fragment): lac repressor; lacI; The lac repressor binds to the lac operator to inhibit transcription in E. coli. This inhibition can be relieved by adding lactose or isopropyl-β-D-thiogalactopyranoside (IPTG).
   3804..4392    -  rep_origin     ori: high-copy-number ColE1/pMB1/pBR322/pUC origin of replication
   4563..5423    -  CDS            AmpR: β-lactamase; bla; confers resistance to ampicillin, carbenicillin, and related antibiotics
   5424..5528    -  promoter       AmpR promoter: bla
   5587..5639    -  misc_feature   bom (fragment): basis of mobility region from pBR322
   5794..6173    +  enhancer       CMV enhancer: human cytomegalovirus immediate early enhancer
   6174..6377    +  promoter       CMV promoter: human cytomegalovirus (CMV) immediate early promoter
   6379..6398    +  promoter       PLtetO-1 promoter (fragment): modified phage lambda PL promoter with tet operator sites (Lutz and Bujard, 1997)
   6400..6419    +  promoter       PLtetO-1 promoter (fragment): modified phage lambda PL promoter with tet operator sites (Lutz and Bujard, 1997)
   6427..6460    +  promoter       TRE3GV promoter (fragment): 3rd-generation Tet-responsive promoter that can be activated by binding of Tet-On® 3G, optimized for retroviral and lentiviral vectors
>Addgene plasmid #19498 | pcDNA5/FRT/TO GFP DNAJB3 | depositor full sequence | sequence record 9134 | Author sequence
AGCTTGCCACCATGGTGAGCAAGGGCGAGGAGCTGTTCACCGGGGTGGTGCCCATCCTGGTCGAGCTGGA
CGGCGACGTAAACGGCCACAAGTTCAGCGTGTCCGGCGAGGGCGAGGGCGATGCCACCTACGGCAAGCTG
ACCCTGAAGTTCATCTGCACCACCGGCAAGCTGCCCGTGCCCTGGCCCACCCTCGTGACCACCCTGACCT
ACGGCGTGCAGTGCTTCAGCCGCTACCCCGACCACATGAAGCAGCACGACTTCTTCAAGTCCGCCATGCC
CGAAGGCTACGTCCAGGAGCGCACCATCTTCTTCAAGGACGACGGCAACTACAAGACCCGCGCCGAGGTG
AAGTTCGAGGGCGACACCCTGGTGAACCGCATCGAGCTGAAGGGCATCGACTTCAAGGAGGACGGCAACA
TCCTGGGGCACAAGCTGGAGTACAACTACAACAGCCACAACGTCTATATCATGGCCGACAAGCAGAAGAA
CGGCATCAAGGTGAACTTCAAGATCCGCCACAACATCGAGGACGGCAGCGTGCAGCTCGCCGACCACTAC
CAGCAGAACACCCCCATCGGCGACGGCCCCGTGCTGCTGCCCGACAACCACTACCTGAGCACCCAGTCCG
CCCTGAGCAAAGACCCCAACGAGAAGCGCGATCACATGGTCCTGCTGGAGTTCGTGACCGCCGCCGGGAT
CACTCTCGGCATGGACGAGCTGTACAAGGGATCCACCATGGTGGACTACTACGAGGTGCTGGGCGTGCCG
CGGCAGGCCTCAGCCGAGGCCATCCGCAAGGCGTACCGCAAGCTTGCGCTCAAGTGGCACCCGGACAAGA
ACCCCGAGCACAAGGAGGAGGCCGAGAGGCGGTTCAAGCAGGTGGCGCAGGCCTACGAGGTCTTATCGGA
CGTCCGCAAGCGCGAGGTGTACGACCGCTGCGGCGAAGTGGGCGAGGTGGGCGGAGGCGGCGCGGCGGGC
AGCCCGTTCCACGATGCCTTCCAGTACGTCTTCTCCTTCCGAGACCCCGCGGAGGTCTTCAGGGAGTTCT
TCGGGGGCCACGACCCTTTCTCCTTCGACTTCTTCGGGGGAGACCCCCTTGAGAACTTTTTTGGGGATCG
GAGGAGCACCCGTGGAAGCAGAAGCCGAGGGGCTGTACCCTTCTCTACCTCCTTTACCGAATTCCCAGGA
TTTGGGGGTGGCTTCGCTTCGTTAGATACTGGATTCACATCCTTCGGTTCTCCAGGAAACTCGGGCCTTT
CTTCTTTCTCCATGTCTTGCGGCGGTGGGGCGGCAGGCAACTACAAGTCGGTGTCAACCTCCACCGAAAT
AATTAATGGCAAAAAAATCACCACCAAGAGAATCGTTGAGAATGGTCAAGAAAGGGTGGAAGTGGAAGAA
GATGGAGAGTTAAAGTCCCTGATAATTAATGGCAGAGAGCAGCTGCTTCGCATCAATACTCAGTAAGCGG
CCGCTCGAGTCTAGAGGGCCCGTTTAAACCCGCTGATCAGCCTCGACTGTGCCTTCTAGTTGCCAGCCAT
CTGTTGTTTGCCCCTCCCCCGTGCCTTCCTTGACCCTGGAAGGTGCCACTCCCACTGTCCTTTCCTAATA
AAATGAGGAAATTGCATCGCATTGTCTGAGTAGGTGTCATTCTATTCTGGGGGGTGGGGTGGGGCAGGAC
AGCAAGGGGGAGGATTGGGAAGACAATAGCAGGCATGCTGGGGATGCGGTGGGCTCTATGGCTTCTGAGG
CGGAAAGAACCAGCTGGGGCTCTAGGGGGTATCCCC
[124 nt withheld, positions 1787-1910]
C
[91 nt withheld, positions 1912-2002]
AGGGTGATGGTTCACGTACCTAGAAGTTCCTATTCCGAAGTTCCTATTCTCTAGAAAGTATAGGAACTTC
CTTGGCCAAAAAGCCTGAACTCACCGCGACGTCTGTCGAGAAGTTTCTGATCGAAAAGTTCGACAGCGTC
TCCGACCTGATGCAGCTCTCGGAGGGCGAAGAATCTCGTGCTTTCAGCTTCGATGTAGGAGGGCGTGGAT
ATGTCCTGCGGGTAAATAGCTGCGCCGATGGTTTCTACAAAGATCGTTATGTTTATCGGCACTTTGCATC
GGCCGCGCTCCCGATTCCGGAAGTGCTTGACATTGGGGAATTCAGCGAGAGCCTGACCTATTGCATCTCC
CGCCGTGCACAGGGTGTCACGTTGCAAGACCTGCCTGAAACCGAACTGCCCGCTGTTCTGCAGCCGGTCG
CGGAGGCCATGGATGCGATCGCTGCGGCCGATCTTAGCCAGACGAGCGGGTTCGGCCCATTCGGACCGCA
AGGAATCGGTCAATACACTACATGGCGTGATTTCATATGCGCGATTGCTGATCCCCATGTGTATCACTGG
CAAACTGTGATGGACGACACCGTCAGTGCGTCCGTCGCGCAGGCTCTCGATGAGCTGATGCTTTGGGCCG
AGGACTGCCCCGAAGTCCGGCACCTCGTGCACGCGGATTTCGGCTCCAACAATGTCCTGACGGACAATGG
CCGCATAACAGCGGTCATTGACTGGAGCGAGGCGATGTTCGGGGATTCCCAATACGAGGTCGCCAACATC
TTCTTCTGGAGGCCGTGGTTGGCTTGTATGGAGCAGCAGACGCGCTACTTCGAGCGGAGGCATCCGGAGC
TTGCAGGATCGCCGCGGCTCCGGGCGTATATGCTCCGCATTGGTCTTGACCAACTCTATCAGAGCTTGGT
TGACGGCAATTTCGATGATGCAGCTTGGGCGCAGGGTCGATGCGACGCAATCGTCCGATCCGGAGCCGGG
ACTGTCGGGCGTACACAAATCGCCCGCAGAAGCGCGGCCGTCTGGACCGATGGCTGTGTAGAAGTACTCG
CCGATAGTGGAAACCGACGCCCCAGCACTCGTCCGAGGGCAAAGGAATAGCACGTACTACGAGATTTCGA
TTCCACCGCCGCCTTCTATGAAAGGTTGGGCTTCGGAATCGTTTTCCGGGACGCCGGCTGGATGATCCTC
CAGCGCGGGGATCTCATGCTGGAGTTCTTCGCCCACCCCAACTTGTTTATTGCAGCTTATAATGGTTACA
AATAAAGCAATAGCATCACAAATTTCACAAATAAAGCATTTTTTTCACTGCATTCTAGTTGTGGTTTGTC
CAAACTCATCAATGTATCTTATCATGTCTGTATACCGTCGACCTCTAGCTAGAGCTTGGCGTAATCATGG
TCATAGCTGTTTCCTGTGTGAAATTGTTATCCGCTCACAATTCCACACAACATACGAGCCGGAAGCATAA
AGTGTAAAGCCTGGGGTGCCTAATGAGTGAGCTAACTCACATTAATTGCGTTGCGCTCACTGCCCGCTTT
CCAGTCGGGAAACCTGTCGTGCCAGCTGCATTAATGAATCGGCCAACGCGCGGGGAGAGGCGGTTTGCGT
ATTGGGCGCTCTTCCGCTTCCTCGCTCACTGACTCGCTGCGCTCGGTCGTTCGGCTGCGGCGAGCGGTAT
CAGCTCACTCAAAGGCGGTAATACGGTTATCCACAGAATCAGGGGATAACGCAGGAAAGAACATGTGAGC
AAAAGGCCAGCAAAAGGCCAGGAACCGTAAAAAGGCCGCGTTGCTGGCGTTTTTCCATAGGCTCCGCCCC
CCTGACGAGCATCACAAAAATCGACGCTCAAGTCAGAGGTGGCGAAACCCGACAGGACTATAAAGATACC
AGGCGTTTCCCCCTGGAAGCTCCCTCGTGCGCTCTCCTGTTCCGACCCTGCCGCTTACCGGATACCTGTC
CGCCTTTCTCCCTTCGGGAAGCGTGGCGCTTTCTCATAGCTCACGCTGTAGGTATCTCAGTTCGGTGTAG
GTCGTTCGCTCCAAGCTGGGCTGTGTGCACGAACCCCCCGTTCAGCCCGACCGCTGCGCCTTATCCGGTA
ACTATCGTCTTGAGTCCAACCCGGTAAGACACGACTTATCGCCACTGGCAGCAGCCACTGGTAACAGGAT
TAGCAGAGCGAGGTATGTAGGCGGTGCTACAGAGTTCTTGAAGTGGTGGCCTAACTACGGCTACACTAGA
AGAACAGTATTTGGTATCTGCGCTCTGCTGAAGCCAGTTACCTTCGGAAAAAGAGTTGGTAGCTCTTGAT
CCGGCAAACAAACCACCGCTGGTAGCGGTGGTTTTTTTGTTTGCAAGCAGCAGATTACGCGCAGAAAAAA
AGGATCTCAAGAAGATCCTTTGATCTTTTCTACGGGGTCTGACGCTCAGTGGAACGAAAACTCACGTTAA
GGGATTTTGGTCATGAGATTATCAAAAAGGATCTTCACCTAGATCCTTTTAAATTAAAAATGAAGTTTTA
AATCAATCTAAAGTATATATGAGTAAACTTGGTCTGACAGTTACCAATGCTTAATCAGTGAGGCACCTAT
CTCAGCGATCTGTCTATTTCGTTCATCCATAGTTGCCTGACTCCCCGTCGTGTAGATAACTACGATACGG
GAGGGCTTACCATCTGGCCCCAGTGCTGCAATGATACCGCGAGACCCACGCTCACCGGCTCCAGATTTAT
CAGCAATAAACCAGCCAGCCGGAAGGGCCGAGCGCAGAAGTGGTCCTGCAACTTTATCCGCCTCCATCCA
GTCTATTAATTGTTGCCGGGAAGCTAGAGTAAGTAGTTCGCCAGTTAATAGTTTGCGCAACGTTGTTGCC
ATTGCTACAGGCATCGTGGTGTCACGCTCGTCGTTTGGTATGGCTTCATTCAGCTCCGGTTCCCAACGAT
CAAGGCGAGTTACATGATCCCCCATGTTGTGCAAAAAAGCGGTTAGCTCCTTCGGTCCTCCGATCGTTGT
CAGAAGTAAGTTGGCCGCAGTGTTATCACTCATGGTTATGGCAGCACTGCATAATTCTCTTACTGTCATG
CCATCCGTAAGATGCTTTTCTGTGACTGGTGAGTACTCAACCAAGTCATTCTGAGAATAGTGTATGCGGC
GACCGAGTTGCTCTTGCCCGGCGTCAATACGGGATAATACCGCGCCACATAGCAGAACTTTAAAAGTGCT
CATCATTGGAAAACGTTCTTCGGGGCGAAAACTCTCAAGGATCTTACCGCTGTTGAGATCCAGTTCGATG
TAACCCACTCGTGCACCCAACTGATCTTCAGCATCTTTTACTTTCACCAGCGTTTCTGGGTGAGCAAAAA
CAGGAAGGCAAAATGCCGCAAAAAAGGGAATAAGGGCGACACGGAAATGTTGAATACTCATACTCTTCCT
TTTTCAATATTATTGAAGCATTTATCAGGGTTATTGTCTCATGAGCGGATACATATTTGAATGTATTTAG
AAAAATAAACAAATAGGGGTTCCGCGCACATTTCCCCGAAAAGTGCCACCTGACGTCGACGGATCGGGAG
ATCTCCCGATCCCCTATGGTGCACTCTCAGTACAATCTGCTCTGATGCCGCATAGTTAAGCCAGTATCTG
CTCCCTGCTTGTGTGTTGGAGGTCGCTGAGTAGTGCGCGAGCAAAATTTAAGCTACAACAAGGCAAGGCT
TGACCGACAATTGCATGAAGAATCTGCTTAGGGTTAGGCGTTTTGCGCTGCTTCGCGATGTACGGGCCAG
ATATACGCGTTGACATTGATTATTGACTAGTTATTAATAGTAATCAATTACGGGGTCATTAGTTCATAGC
CCATATATGGAGTTCCGCGTTACATAACTTACGGTAAATGGCCCGCCTGGCTGACCGCCCAACGACCCCC
GCCCATTGACGTCAATAATGACGTATGTTCCCATAGTAACGCCAATAGGGACTTTCCATTGACGTCAATG
GGTGGAGTATTTACGGTAAACTGCCCACTTGGCAGTACATCAAGTGTATCATATGCCAAGTACGCCCCCT
ATTGACGTCAATGACGGTAAATGGCCCGCCTGGCATTATGCCCAGTACATGACCTTATGGGACTTTCCTA
CTTGGCAGTACATCTACGTATTAGTCATCGCTATTACCATGGTGATGCGGTTTTGGCAGTACATCAATGG
GCGTGGATAGCGGTTTGACTCACGGGGATTTCCAAGTCTCCACCCCATTGACGTCAATGGGAGTTTGTTT
TGGCACCAAAATCAACGGGACTTTCCAAAATGTCGTAACAACTCCGCCCCATTGACGCAAATGGGCGGTA
GGCGTGTACGGTGGGAGGTCTATATAAGCAGAGCTCTCCCTATCAGTGATAGAGATCTCCCTATCAGTGA
TAGAGATCGTCGACGAGCTCGTTTAGTGAACCGTCAGATCGCCTGGAGACGCCATCCACGCTGTTTTGAC
CTCCATAGAAGACACCGGGACCGATCCAGCCTCCGGACTCTAGCGTTTAAACTTA
