>Addgene plasmid #19498 | pcDNA5/FRT/TO GFP DNAJB3 | addgene partial sequence | sequence record 25275 | 19498 with EGFP-C
CTCGGNNTGGACGAGCTGTACAAGGGATCCACCATGGTGGACTACTACGAGGTGCTGGGCGTGCCGCGGC
AGGCCTCAGCCGAGGCCATCCGCAAGGCGTACCGCAAGCTTGCGCTCAAGTGGCACCCGGACAAGAACCC
CGAGCACAAGGAGGAGGCCGAGAGGCGGTTCAAGCAGGTGGCGCAGGCCTACGAGGTCTTATCGGACGTC
CGCAAGCGCGAGGTGTACGACCGCTGCGGCGAAGTGGGCGAGGTGGGCGGAGGCGGCGCGGCGGGCAGCC
CGTTCCACGATGCCTTCCAGTACGTCTTCTCCTTCCGAGACCCCGCGGAGGTCTTCAGGGAGTTCTTCGG
GGGCCACGACCCTTTCTCCTTCGACTTCTTCGGGGGAGACCCCCTTGAGAACTTTTTTGGGGATCGGAGG
AGCACCCGTGGAAGCAGAAGCCGAGGGGCTGTACCCTTCTCTACCTCCTTTACCGAATTCCCAGGATTTG
GGGGTGGCTTCGCTTCGTTAGATACTGGATTCACATCCTTCGGTTCTCCAGGAAACTCGGGCCTTTCTTC
TTTCTCCATGTCTTGCGGCGGTGGGGCGGCAGGCAACTACAAGTCGGTNNNNNNCCCCCNNNNNNNNNNN
NNNNNNAAAAAATCACCACCAAGAGAATCGTTGANAATGGTCAAGAAAGGGTGGAAGTGGAAGAAGATGG
AGAGTTAAAGTCCCTGATAATTAATGGCAAAGAGCAGCTGCTTCGCATCATA
